LOCUS       Exported 3608 bp ds-DNA circular SYN 13-MAY-2021
DEFINITION  Encodes the fluorescent protein meffCFP for constitutive expression
            in E. coli..
ACCESSION   .
VERSION     .
KEYWORDS    pRSM12
SOURCE      synthetic DNA construct
  ORGANISM  synthetic DNA construct
REFERENCE   1 (bases 1 to 3608)
  AUTHORS   Molina RS, Tran TM, Campbell RE, Lambert GG, Salih A, Shaner NC,
            Hughes TE, Drobizhev M
  TITLE     Blue-Shifted Green Fluorescent Protein Homologues Are Brighter than
            Enhanced Green Fluorescent Protein under Two-Photon Excitation.
  JOURNAL   J Phys Chem Lett. 2017 Jun 15;8(12):2548-2554. doi:
            10.1021/acs.jpclett.7b00960. Epub 2017 May 25.
  PUBMED    28530831
REFERENCE   2 (bases 1 to 3608)
  AUTHORS   .
  TITLE     Direct Submission
  JOURNAL   Exported May 13, 2021 from SnapGene Server 1.1.58
            http://www.snapgene.com
FEATURES             Location/Qualifiers
     source          1..3608
                     /organism="synthetic DNA construct"
                     /mol_type="other DNA"
     primer_bind     complement(63..81)
                     /label=T7 Term
                     /note="T7 terminator, reverse primer"
     terminator      77..124
                     /label=T7 terminator
                     /note="transcription terminator for bacteriophage T7 RNA
                     polymerase"
     rep_origin      221..676
                     /direction=RIGHT
                     /label=f1 ori
                     /note="f1 bacteriophage origin of replication; arrow
                     indicates direction of (+) strand synthesis"
     primer_bind     complement(308..327)
                     /label=F1ori-R
                     /note="F1 origin, reverse primer"
     primer_bind     518..539
                     /label=F1ori-F
                     /note="F1 origin, forward primer"
     promoter        702..806
                     /gene="bla"
                     /label=AmpR promoter
     CDS             807..1667
                     /codon_start=1
                     /gene="bla"
                     /product="beta-lactamase"
                     /label=AmpR
                     /note="confers resistance to ampicillin, carbenicillin, and
                     related antibiotics"
                     /translation="MSIQHFRVALIPFFAAFCLPVFAHPETLVKVKDAEDQLGARVGYI
                     ELDLNSGKILESFRPEERFPMMSTFKVLLCGAVLSRIDAGQEQLGRRIHYSQNDLVEYS
                     PVTEKHLTDGMTVRELCSAAITMSDNTAANLLLTTIGGPKELTAFLHNMGDHVTRLDRW
                     EPELNEAIPNDERDTTMPVAMATTLRKLLTGELLTLASRQQLIDWMEADKVAGPLLRSA
                     LPAGWFIADKSGAGERGSRGIIAALGPDGKPSRIVVIYTTGSQATMDERNRQIAEIGAS
                     LIKHW"
     primer_bind     complement(1025..1044)
                     /label=Amp-R
                     /note="Ampicillin resistance gene, reverse primer"
     rep_origin      1838..2426
                     /direction=RIGHT
                     /label=ori
                     /note="high-copy-number ColE1/pMB1/pBR322/pUC origin of
                     replication"
     primer_bind     2327..2346
                     /label=pBR322ori-F
                     /note="pBR322 origin, forward primer"
     primer_bind     2580..2597
                     /label=L4440
                     /note="L4440 vector, forward primer"
     primer_bind     2682..2701
                     /label=T7
                     /note="T7 promoter, forward primer"
     promoter        2682..2700
                     /label=T7 promoter
                     /note="promoter for bacteriophage T7 RNA polymerase"
     CDS             2826..2843
                     /codon_start=1
                     /product="6xHis affinity tag"
                     /label=6xHis
                     /translation="HHHHHH"
     CDS             2847..2879
                     /codon_start=1
                     /product="leader peptide from bacteriophage T7 gene 10"
                     /label=T7 tag (gene 10 leader)
                     /note="promotes efficient translation in E. coli"
                     /translation="MASMTGGQQMG"
     CDS             2883..2906
                     /codon_start=1
                     /product="Xpress(TM) epitope tag, including an enterokinase
                     recognition and cleavage site"
                     /label=Xpress(TM) tag
                     /translation="DLYDDDDK"
ORIGIN
        1 gaattcgaag cttgatccgg ctgctaacaa agcccgaaag gaagctgagt tggctgctgc
       61 caccgctgag caataactag cataacccct tggggcctct aaacgggtct tgaggggttt
      121 tttgctgaaa ggaggaacta tatccggatc tggcgtaata gcgaagaggc ccgcaccgat
      181 cgcccttccc aacagttgcg cagcctgaat ggcgaatggg nnnnnnnnnn nnnnnnnnnn
      241 nnnnnnnnnn nnnnnnnnnn nnnnnnnnnn nnnnnnnnnn nnnnnnnnnn nnnnnnnnnn
      301 nnnnnnnnnn nnnnnnnnnn nnnnnnnnnn nnnnnnnnnn nnnncnnnnn nnnnnnnnnn
      361 nnnnnnnnnn nnnnnnnnnn nnnnnnnnnn nnnnnnnnnn nnnnnnnnnn nnnnnnnnnn
      421 nnnnnnnnnn nnnnnnannn nnnnnnnnnn nnnnnnnnnn nnnnnnnnnn nnnnnnnnnn
      481 nnnnnncctt tgacgttgga gtccacgttc tttaatagtg gactcttgtt ccaaactgga
      541 acaacactca accctatctc ggtctattct tttgatttat aagggatttt gccgatttcg
      601 gcctattggt taaaaaatga gctgatttaa caaaaattta acgcgaattt taacaaaata
      661 ttaacgctta caatttaggt ggcacttttc ggggaaatgt gcgcggaacc cctatttgtt
      721 tatttttcta aatacattca aatatgtatc cgctcatgag acaataaccc tgataaatgc
      781 ttcaataata ttgaaaaagg aagagtatga gtattcaaca tttccgtgtc gcccttattc
      841 ccttttttgc ggcattttgc cttcctgttt ttgctcaccc agaaacgctg gtgaaagtaa
      901 aagatgctga agatcagttg ggtgcacgag tgggttacat cgaactggat ctcaacagcg
      961 gtaagatcct tgagagtttt cgccccgaag aacgttttcc aatgatgagc acttttaaag
     1021 ttctgctatg tggcgcggta ttatcccgta ttgacgccgg gcaagagcaa ctcggtcgcc
     1081 gcatacacta ttctcagaat gacttggttg agtactcacc agtcacagaa aagcatctta
     1141 cggatggcat gacagtaaga gaattatgca gtgctgccat aaccatgagt gataacactg
     1201 cggccaactt acttctgaca acgatcggag gaccgaagga gctaaccgct tttttgcaca
     1261 acatggggga tcatgtaact cgccttgatc gttgggaacc ggagctgaat gaagccatac
     1321 caaacgacga gcgtgacacc acgatgcctg tagcaatggc aacaacgttg cgcaaactat
     1381 taactggcga actacttact ctagcttccc ggcaacaatt aatagactgg atggaggcgg
     1441 ataaagttgc aggaccactt ctgcgctcgg cccttccggc tggctggttt attgctgata
     1501 aatctggagc cggtgagcgt gggtctcgcg gtatcattgc agcactgggg ccagatggta
     1561 agccctcccg tatcgtagtt atctacacga cggggagtca ggcaactatg gatgaacgaa
     1621 atagacagat cgctgagata ggtgcctcac tgattaagca ttggtaactg tcagaccaag
     1681 tttactcata tatactttag attgatttaa aacttcattt ttaatttaaa aggatctagg
     1741 tgaagatcct ttttgataat ctcatgacca aaatccctta acgtgagttt tcgttccact
     1801 gagcgtcaga ccccgtagaa aagatcaaag gatcttcttg agatcctttt tttctgcgcg
     1861 taatctgctg cttgcaaaca aaaaaaccac cgctaccagc ggtggtttgt ttgccggatc
     1921 aagagctacc aactcttttt ccgaaggtaa ctggcttcag cagagcgcag ataccaaata
     1981 ctgttcttct agtgtagccg tagttaggcc accacttcaa gaactctgta gcaccgccta
     2041 catacctcgc tctgctaatc ctgttaccag tggctgctgc cagtggcgat aagtcgtgtc
     2101 ttaccgggtt ggactcaaga cgatagttac cggataaggc gcagcggtcg ggctgaacgg
     2161 ggggttcgtg cacacagccc agcttggagc gaacgaccta caccgaactg agatacctac
     2221 agcgtgagct atgagaaagc gccacgcttc ccgaagggag aaaggcggac aggtatccgg
     2281 taagcggcag ggtcggaaca ggagagcgca cgagggagct tccaggggga aacgcctggt
     2341 atctttatag tcctgtcggg tttcgccacc tctgacttga gcgtcgattt ttgtgatgct
     2401 cgtcaggggg gcggagccta tggaaaaacg ccagcaacgc ggccttttta cggttcctgg
     2461 ccttttgctg gccttttgct cacatgttct ttcctgcgtt atcccctgat tctgtggata
     2521 accgtattac cgcctttgag tgagctgata ccgctcgccg cagccgaacg accgagcgca
     2581 gcgagtcagt gagcgaggaa gcggaagagc gcccaatacg caaaccgcct ctccccgcgc
     2641 gttggccgat tcattaatgc aggatctcga tcccgcgaaa ttaatacgac tcactatagg
     2701 gagaccacaa cggtttccct ctagaatcac cgagtttatt cttgacacct gatgcgatga
     2761 atgatataat aggaaagtac tgttttgttt aactttaaga aggggatata catatgcggg
     2821 gttctcatca tcatcatcat catggtatgg ctagcatgac tggtggacag caaatgggtc
     2881 gggatctgta cgacgatgac gataaggatc cggcacttag caagcaatcc ctgcccagcg
     2941 atatgaagct gatctatcac atggatggga acgttaatgg gcactctttc gtgatcaaag
     3001 gggagggaga gggcaagcca tacgaaggca cacacactat taagctgcag gtcgtggaag
     3061 gtagtcctct gcctttctcc gccgatatcc tgagcaccgt cttccagtac ggcaaccggt
     3121 gctttacgaa gtacccaccc aacatcgtgg actactttaa gaatagctgc agcgggggcg
     3181 gatacaagtt tggccggagc tttctgtatg aggacggtgc cgtgtgcacc gcgtcaggag
     3241 atataacact gtctgccgac aaaaagtcat tcgaacacaa atctaaattc ctgggtgtga
     3301 actttcccgc agacggcccc gtgatgaaga aagaaactac caattgggag ccatcctgtg
     3361 agaaaatgac cccgaacggc atgaccttga ttggagacgt aaccggattc ctcctcaaag
     3421 aggacggcaa gcggtataag tgtcagtttc acacattcca tgatgccaag gacaagagca
     3481 aaaagatgcc tatgcccgac ttccactttg tgcagcataa gatcgagaga aaagatctgc
     3541 ccgggagtat gcagacctgg cggctgaccg agcatgctgc tgcctgtaaa acatgcttca
     3601 ctgaatag
//
