>Addgene plasmid #101643 | pRSM12 | addgene full sequence | sequence record 194936 | Addgene NGS Result
GGAATTCGAAGCTTGATCCGGCTGCTAACAAAGCCCGAAAGGAAGCTGAGTTGGCTGCTGCCACCGCTGA
GCAATAACTAGCATAACCCCTTGGGGCCTCTAAACGGGTCTTGAGGGGTTTTTTGCTGAAAGGAGGAACT
ATATCCGGATCTGGCGTAATAGCGAAGAGGCCAGCACCGATCGCCCTTCCCAACAGTTGCGCAGCCTGAA
TGGCGAATGGG
[124 nt withheld, positions 222-345]
C
[91 nt withheld, positions 347-437]
A
[49 nt withheld, positions 439-487]
CCTTTGACGTTGGAGTCCACGTTCTTTAATAGTGGACTCTTGTTCCAAACTGGAACAACACTCAACCCTA
TCTCGGTCTATTCTTTTGATTTATAAGGGATTTTGCCGATTTCGGCCTATTGGTTAAAAAATGAGCTGAT
TTAACAAAAATTTAACGCGAATTTTAACAAAATATTAACGCTTACAATTTAGGTGGCACTTTTCGGGGAA
ATGTGCGCGGAACCCCTATTTGTTTATTTTTCTAAATACATTCAAATATGTATCCGCTCATGAGACAATA
ACCCTGATAAATGCTTCAATAATATTGAAAAAGGAAGAGTATGAGTATTCAACATTTCCGTGTCGCCCTT
ATTCCCTTTTTTGCGGCATTTTGCCTTCCTGTTTTTGCTCACCCAGAAACGCTGGTGAAAGTAAAAGATG
CTGAAGATCAGTTGGGTGCACGAGTGGGTTACATCGAACTGGATCTCAACAGCGGTAAGATCCTTGAGAG
TTTTCGCCCCGAAGAACGTTTTCCAATGATGAGCACTTTTAAAGTTCTGCTATGTGGCGCGGTATTATCC
CGTATTGACGCCGGGCAAGAGCAACTCGGTCGCCGCATACACTATTCTCAGAATGACTTGGTTGAGTACT
CACCAGTCACAGAAAAGCATCTTACGGATGGCATGACAGTAAGAGAATTATGCAGTGCTGCCATAACCAT
GAGTGATAACACTGCGGCCAACTTACTTCTGACAACGATCGGAGGACCGAAGGAGCTAACCGCTTTTTTG
CACAACATGGGGGATCATGTAACTCGCCTTGATCGTTGGGAACCGGAGCTGAATGAAGCCATACCAAACG
ACGAGCGTGACACCACGATGCCTGTAGCAATGGCAACAACGTTGCGCAAACTATTAACTGGCGAACTACT
TACTCTAGCTTCCCGGCAACAATTAATAGACTGGATGGAGGCGGATAAAGTTGCAGGACCACTTCTGCGC
TCGGCCCTTCCGGCTGGCTGGTTTATTGCTGATAAATCTGGAGCCGGTGAGCGTGGGTCTCGCGGTATCA
TTGCAGCACTGGGGCCAGATGGTAAGCCCTCCCGTATCGTAGTTATCTACACGACGGGGAGTCAGGCAAC
TATGGATGAACGAAATAGACAGATCGCTGAGATAGGTGCCTCACTGATTAAGCATTGGTAACTGTCAGAC
CAAGTTTACTCATATATACTTTAGATTGATTTAAAACTTCATTTTTAATTTAAAAGGATCTAGGTGAAGA
TCCTTTTTGATAATCTCATGACCAAAATCCCTTAACGTGAGTTTTCGTTCCACTGAGCGTCAGACCCCGT
AGAAAAGATCAAAGGATCTTCTTGAGATCCTTTTTTTCTGCGCGTAATCTGCTGCTTGCAAACAAAAAAA
CCACCGCTACCAGCGGTGGTTTGTTTGCCGGATCAAGAGCTACCAACTCTTTTTCCGAAGGTAACTGGCT
TCAGCAGAGCGCAGATACCAAATACTGTTCTTCTAGTGTAGCCGTAGTTAGGCCACCACTTCAAGAACTC
TGTAGCACCGCCTACATACCTCGCTCTGCTAATCCTGTTACCAGTGGCTGCTGCCAGTGGCGATAAGTCG
TGTCTTACCGGGTTGGACTCAAGACGATAGTTACCGGATAAGGCGCAGCGGTCGGGCTGAACGGGGGGTT
CGTGCACACAGCCCAGCTTGGAGCGAACGACCTACACCGAACTGAGATACCTACAGCGTGAGCTATGAGA
AAGCGCCACGCTTCCCGAAGGGAGAAAGGCGGACAGGTATCCGGTAAGCGGCAGGGTCGGAACAGGAGAG
CGCACGAGGGAGCTTCCAGGGGGAAACGCCTGGTATCTTTATAGTCCTGTCGGGTTTCGCCACCTCTGAC
TTGAGCGTCGATTTTTGTGATGCTCGTCAGGGGGGCGGAGCCTATGGAAAAACGCCAGCAACGCGGCCTT
TTTACGGTTCCTGGCCTTTTGCTGGCCTTTTGCTCACATGTTCTTTCCTGCGTTATCCCCTGATTCTGTG
GATAACCGTATTACCGCCTTTGAGTGAGCTGATACCGCTCGCCGCAGCCGAACGACCGAGCGCAGCGAGT
CAGTGAGCGAGGAAGCGGAAGAGCGCCCAATACGCAAACCGCCTCTCCCCGCGCGTTGGCCGATTCATTA
ATGCAGGATCTCGATCCCGCGAAATTAATACGACTCACTATAGGGAGACCACAACGGTTTCCCTCTAGAA
TCACCGAGTTTATTCTTGACACCTGATGCGATGAATGATATAATAGGAAAGTACTGTTTTGTTTAACTTT
AAGAAGGAGATATACATATGCGGGGTTCTCATCATCATCATCATCATGGTATGGCTAGCATGACTGGTGG
ACAGCAAATGGGTCGGGATCTGTACGACGATGACGATAAGGATCCGGCACTTAGCAAGCAATCCCTGCCC
AGCGATATGAAGCTGATCTATCACATGGATGGGAACGTTAATGGGCACTCTTTCGTGATCAAAGGGGAGG
GAGAGGGCAAGCCATACGAAGGCACACACACTATTAAGCTGCAGGTCGTGGAAGGTAGTCCTCTGCCTTT
CTCCGCCGATATCCTGAGCACCGTCTTCCAGTACGGCAACCGGTGCTTTACGAAGTACCCACCCAACATC
GTGGACTACTTTAAGAATAGCTGCAGCGGGGGCGGATACAAGTTTGGCCGGAGCTTTCTGTATGAGGACG
GTGCCGTGTGCACCGCGTCAGGAGATATAACACTGTCTGCCGACAAAAAGTCATTCGAACACAAATCTAA
ATTCCTGGGTGTGAACTTTCCCGCAGACGGCCCCGTGATGAAGAAAGAAACTACCAATTGGGAGCCATCC
TGTGAGAAAATGACCCCGAACGGCATGACCTTGATTGGAGACGTAACCGGATTCCTCCTCAAAGAGGACG
GCAAGCGGTATAAGTGTCAGTTTCACACATTCCATGATGCCAAGGACAAGAGCAAAAAGATGCCTATGCC
CGACTTCCACTTTGTGCAGCATAAGATCGAGAGAAAAGATCTGCCCGGGAGTATGCAGACCTGGCGGCTG
ACCGAGCATGCTGCTGCCTGTAAAACATGCTTCACTGAATA
Features (pLannotate 1.2.2; 14 found; start..end, strand, type, name):
     21..70      +  CDS            SET1 (fragment): solubility-enhancement tag derived from T7 phage gene 10B
     78..125     +  terminator     T7 terminator: transcription terminator for bacteriophage T7 RNA polymerase
    151..217     +  CDS            lacZα (fragment): LacZα fragment of β-galactosidase; lacZ fragment
    222..650     +  rep_origin     f1 ori (sequence partly withheld): f1 bacteriophage origin of replication; arrow indicates direction of (+) strand synthesis
    703..807     +  promoter       AmpR promoter: bla
    808..1668    +  CDS            AmpR: β-lactamase; bla; confers resistance to ampicillin, carbenicillin, and related antibiotics
   1839..2427    +  rep_origin     ori: high-copy-number ColE1/pMB1/pBR322/pUC origin of replication
   2610..2663    +  CDS            lacI (fragment): lac repressor; lacI; The lac repressor binds to the lac operator to inhibit transcription in E. coli. This inhibition can be relieved by adding lactose or isopropyl-β-D-thiogalactopyranoside (IPTG).
   2683..2701    +  promoter       T7 promoter: promoter for bacteriophage T7 RNA polymerase
   2785..2807    +  RBS            RBS: efficient ribosome binding site from bacteriophage T7 gene 10 (Olins and Rangwala, 1989)
   2827..2847    +  CDS            capTEV™ (fragment): composite tag for in vivo biotinylation, TEV protease cleavage, and 6xHis tagging
   2848..2880    +  CDS            T7 tag (gene 10 leader): leader peptide from bacteriophage T7 gene 10 promotes efficient translation in E. coli
   2884..2907    +  CDS            Xpress™ tag: Xpress™ epitope tag, including an enterokinase recognition and cleavage site
   2914..3606    +  CDS            meffCFP: meffCFP is a basic (constitutively fluorescent) cyan fluorescent protein published in 2008, derived from Montipora efflorescens.
