[The description below was written by a language model from this plasmid's Addgene catalogue record, the feature table of its GenBank file and pLannotate feature annotations shown in this document.]
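Description:
pRSM12 is a 3,608 bp bacterial expression plasmid built on the pNCS backbone that encodes the cyan fluorescent protein meffCFP for production in E. coli. It is maintained at high copy number through a ColE1/pUC-type origin of replication and selected with ampicillin via the bla (β-lactamase) gene under its own promoter. An f1 bacteriophage origin is also present, which in principle allows single-stranded DNA production. Short lacZα and lacI fragments detected in the backbone appear to be non-functional remnants of the vector's ancestry.

The payload is a 693 bp meffCFP open reading frame, a constitutively fluorescent cyan protein originally identified in the coral Montipora efflorescens. It was inserted by ligation-independent cloning downstream of an N-terminal leader made up of a 6xHis affinity tag, the T7 gene 10 leader peptide (T7 tag, which promotes efficient translation) and an Xpress epitope containing an enterokinase cleavage site. The His tag permits metal-affinity purification, and the enterokinase site offers a way to remove the leader. Upstream lie an annotated T7 promoter and the strong T7 gene 10 ribosome binding site, and a T7 terminator follows the coding region. The record describes expression as constitutive in E. coli, and the plasmid is grown in DH5alpha, a strain that lacks T7 RNA polymerase. The annotations do not identify the promoter element responsible for that constitutive activity. The associated publication compares blue-shifted GFP homologues with EGFP under two-photon excitation, so the construct most likely served to produce tagged meffCFP for photophysical characterisation.
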