Addgene plasmid #101643: pRSM12
Purpose: Encodes the fluorescent protein meffCFP for constitutive expression in E. coli.
Depositing lab: Thomas Hughes. Depositing organization: Montana State University. Publication: Blue-Shifted Green Fluorescent Protein Homologues Are Brighter than Enhanced Green Fluorescent Protein under Two-Photon Excitation. Molina RS, Tran TM, Campbell RE, Lambert GG, Salih A, Shaner NC, Hughes TE, Drobizhev M. J Phys Chem Lett. 2017 Jun 15;8(12):2548-2554. doi: 10.1021/acs.jpclett.7b00960. Epub 2017 May 25. PubMed 28530831.
Backbone
  Vector backbone: pNCS
  Vector type: Bacterial Expression
Growth in bacteria
  Bacterial resistance: Ampicillin, 100 μg/mL
  Growth temperature: 37°C
  Growth strain: DH5alpha
  Copy number: High Copy
Gene/Insert
  Gene/Insert name: meffCFP
  Insert size (bp): 693
  Tag / fusion protein: 6XHis (N terminal on insert)
  Cloning method: Ligation Independent Cloning
  Sequencing primers: 5′ T7; 3′ T7term
Terms and licenses: Academic/Nonprofit Terms; Industry Terms: Not Available to Industry
Depositor comments: The fluorescent protein sequence comes from the following publication: Alieva N. O.; Konzen K. A.; Field S. F.; Meleshkevitch E. A.; Hunt M. E.; Beltran-Ramirez V.; Miller D. J.; Wiedenmann J.; Salih A.; Matz M. V. Diversity and Evolution of Coral Fluorescent Proteins. PLoS One 2008, 3, e2680.10.1371/journal.pone.0002680.
How to cite: pRSM12 was a gift from Thomas Hughes (Addgene plasmid # 101643 ; http://n2t.net/addgene:101643 ; RRID:Addgene_101643)
