>Addgene plasmid #101643 | pRSM12 | depositor partial sequence | sequence record 191751 | meffCFP
GCACTTAGCAAGCAATCCCTGCCCAGCGATATGAAGCTGATCTATCACATGGATGGGAACGTTAATGGGC
ACTCTTTCGTGATCAAAGGGGAGGGAGAGGGCAAGCCATACGAAGGCACACACACTATTAAGCTGCAGGT
CGTGGAAGGTAGTCCTCTGCCTTTCTCCGCCGATATCCTGAGCACCGTCTTCCAGTACGGCAACCGGTGC
TTTACGAAGTACCCACCCAACATCGTGGACTACTTTAAGAATAGCTGCAGCGGGGGCGGATACAAGTTTG
GCCGGAGCTTTCTGTATGAGGACGGTGCCGTGTGCACCGCGTCAGGAGATATAACACTGTCTGCCGACAA
AAAGTCATTCGAACACAAATCTAAATTCCTGGGTGTGAACTTTCCCGCAGACGGCCCCGTGATGAAGAAA
GAAACTACCAATTGGGAGCCATCCTGTGAGAAAATGACCCCGAACGGCATGACCTTGATTGGAGACGTAA
CCGGATTCCTCCTCAAAGAGGACGGCAAGCGGTATAAGTGTCAGTTTCACACATTCCATGATGCCAAGGA
CAAGAGCAAAAAGATGCCTATGCCCGACTTCCACTTTGTGCAGCATAAGATCGAGAGAAAAGATCTGCCC
GGGAGTATGCAGACCTGGCGGCTGACCGAGCATGCTGCTGCCTGTAAAACATGCTTCACTGAA
